>Addgene plasmid #164909 | pAAV-PE2-N | addgene full sequence | sequence record 324011 | Addgene NGS Result
CGGCCTTTTTACGGTTCCTGGCCTTTTGCTGGCCTTTTGCTCACATGTCCTGCAGGCAGCTGCGCGCTCG
CTCGCTCACTGAGGCCGCCCGGGCGTCGGGCGACCTTTGGTCGCCCGGCCTCAGTGAGCGAGCGAGCGCG
CAGAGAGGGAGTGGCCAACTCCATCACTAGGGGTTCCTGCGGCCTCTAGAGGTACCGCTAGCCCGGGTCG
ACTAGTGATCAGTGTGAGGGAGTGTAAAGCTGGTTTAAACGTTGTTGTTTGGGGTTGAATTACTCTTCTA
GACCGCGGCGCGCCTCCATGGATATCAAGCTTATGGAGGCGGTACTATGTAGATGAGAATTCAGGAGCAA
ACTGGGAAAAGCAACTGCTTCCAAATATTTGTGATTTTTACAGTGTAGTTTTGGAAAAACTCTTAGCCTA
CCAATTCTTCTAAGTGTTTTAAAATGTGGGAGCCAGTACACATGAAGTTATAGAGTGTTTTAATGAGGCT
TAAATATTTACCGTAACTATGAAATGCTACGCATATCATGCTGTTCAGGCTCCGTGGCCACGCAACTCAT
ACTACCGGTGCCACCATGGCTAGCCCCGCCGCCAAGCGCGTGAAGCTGGACGACAAGAAGTACAGCATCG
GCCTGGACATCGGCACCAACTCTGTGGGCTGGGCCGTGATCACCGACGAGTACAAGGTGCCCAGCAAGAA
ATTCAAGGTGCTGGGCAACACCGACCGGCACAGCATCAAGAAGAACCTGATCGGAGCCCTGCTGTTCGAC
AGCGGCGAAACAGCCGAGGCCACCCGGCTGAAGAGAACCGCCAGAAGAAGATACACCAGACGGAAGAACC
GGATCTGCTATCTGCAAGAGATCTTCAGCAACGAGATGGCCAAGGTGGACGACAGCTTCTTCCACAGACT
GGAAGAGTCCTTCCTGGTGGAAGAGGATAAGAAGCACGAGCGGCACCCCATCTTCGGCAACATCGTGGAC
GAGGTGGCCTACCACGAGAAGTACCCCACCATCTACCACCTGAGAAAGAAACTGGTGGACAGCACCGACA
AGGCCGACCTGCGGCTGATCTATCTGGCCCTGGCCCACATGATCAAGTTCCGGGGCCACTTCCTGATCGA
GGGCGACCTGAACCCCGACAACAGCGACGTGGACAAGCTGTTCATCCAGCTGGTGCAGACCTACAACCAG
CTGTTCGAGGAAAACCCCATCAACGCCAGCGGCGTGGACGCCAAGGCCATCCTGTCTGCCAGACTGAGCA
AGAGCAGACGGCTGGAAAATCTGATCGCCCAGCTGCCCGGCGAGAAGAAGAATGGCCTGTTCGGAAACCT
GATTGCCCTGAGCCTGGGCCTGACCCCCAACTTCAAGAGCAACTTCGACCTGGCCGAGGATGCCAAACTG
CAGCTGAGCAAGGACACCTACGACGACGACCTGGACAACCTGCTGGCCCAGATCGGCGACCAGTACGCCG
ACCTGTTTCTGGCCGCCAAGAACCTGTCCGACGCCATCCTGCTGAGCGACATCCTGAGAGTGAACACCGA
GATCACCAAGGCCCCCCTGAGCGCCTCTATGATCAAGAGATACGACGAGCACCACCAGGACCTGACCCTG
CTGAAAGCTCTCGTGCGGCAGCAGCTGCCTGAGAAGTACAAAGAGATTTTCTTCGACCAGAGCAAGAACG
GCTACGCCGGCTACATTGACGGCGGAGCCAGCCAGGAAGAGTTCTACAAGTTCATCAAGCCCATCCTGGA
AAAGATGGACGGCACCGAGGAACTGCTCGTGAAGCTGAACAGAGAGGACCTGCTGCGGAAGCAGCGGACC
TTCGACAACGGCAGCATCCCCCACCAGATCCACCTGGGAGAGCTGCACGCCATTCTGCGGCGGCAGGAAG
ATTTTTACCCATTCCTGAAGGACAACCGGGAAAAGATCGAGAAGATCCTGACCTTCCGCATCCCCTACTA
CGTGGGCCCTCTGGCCAGGGGAAACAGCAGATTCGCCTGGATGACCAGAAAGAGCGAGGAAACCATCACC
CCCTGGAACTTCGAGGAAGTGGTGGACAAGGGCGCTTCCGCCCAGAGCTTCATCGAGCGGATGACCAACT
TCGATAAGAACCTGCCCAACGAGAAGGTGCTGCCCAAGCACAGCCTGCTGTACGAGTACTTCACCGTGTA
TAACGAGCTGACCAAAGTGAAATACGTGACCGAGGGAATGAGAAAGCCCGCCTTCCTGAGCGGCGAGCAG
AAAAAGGCCATCGTGGACCTGCTGTTCAAGACCAACCGGAAAGTGACCGTGAAGCAGCTGAAAGAGGACT
ACTTCAAGAAAATCGAGTGCTTCGACTCCGTGGAAATCTCCGGCGTGGAAGATCGGTTCAACGCCTCCCT
GGGCACATACCACGATCTGCTGAAAATTATCAAGGACAAGGACTTCCTGGACAATGAGGAAAACGAGGAC
ATTCTGGAAGATATCGTGCTGACCCTGACACTGTTTGAGGACAGAGAGATGATCGAGGAACGGCTGAAAA
CCTATGCCCACCTGTTCGACGACAAAGTGATGAAGCAGCTGAAGCGGCGGAGATACACCGGCTGGGGCAG
GCTGAGCCGGAAGCTGATCAACGGCATCCGGGACAAGCAGTCCGGCAAGACAATCCTGGATTTCCTGAAG
TCCGACGGCTTCGCCAACAGAAACTTCATGCAGCTGATCCACGACGACAGCCTGACCTTTAAAGAGGACA
TCCAGAAAGCCCAGGTGTGCCTGTCCTACGAGACAGAGATCCTGACAGTGGAGTATGGCCTGCTGCCAAT
CGGCAAGATCGTGGAGAAGAGGATCGAGTGTACCGTGTACTCTGTGGATAACAATGGCAACATCTATACA
CAGCCCGTGGCACAGTGGCACGATAGGGGAGAGCAGGAGGTGTTCGAGTATTGCCTGGAGGACGGCAGCC
TGATCAGGGCAACCAAGGACCACAAGTTCATGACAGTGGATGGCCAGATGCTGCCCATCGACGAGATTTT
CGAGCGGGAGCTGGACCTGATGAGAGTGGATAACCTGCCTAATTGAGAATTCCTAGAGCTCGCTGATCAG
CCTCGACTGTGCCTTCTAGTTGCCAGCCATCTGTTGTTTGCCCCTCCCCCGTGCCTTCCTTGACCCTGGA
AGGTGCCACTCCCACTGTCCTTTCCTAATAAAATGAGGAAATTGCATCGCATTGTCTGAGTAGGTGTCAT
TCTATTCTGGGGGGTGGGGTGGGGCAGGACAGCAAGGGGGAGGATTGGGAAGAGAATAGCAGGCATGCTG
GGGAGCGGCCGCAGGAACCCCTAGTGATGGAGTTGGCCACTCCCTCTCTGCGCGCTCGCTCGCTCACTGA
GGCCGGGCGACCAAAGGTCGCCCGACGCCCGGGCGGCCTCAGTGAGCGAGCGAGCGCGCAGCTGCCTGCA
GGGGCGCCTGATGCGGTATTTTCTCCTTACGCATCTGTGCGGTATTTCACACCGCATA
[95 nt withheld, positions 3489-3583]
T
[46 nt withheld, positions 3585-3630]
C
[141 nt withheld, positions 3632-3772]
CCTTTGACGTTGGAGTCCACGTTCTTT
[37 nt withheld, positions 3800-3836]
ACTCTATCTCGGGCTATTCTTTTGATTTATAAGGGATTTTGCCGATTTCGGTCTATTGGTTAAAAAATGA
GCTGATTTAACAAAAATTTAACGCGAATTTTAACAAAATATTAACGTTTACAATTTTATGGTGCACTCTC
AGTACAATCTGCTCTGATGCCGCATAGTTAAGCCAGCCCCGACACCCGCCAACACCCGCTGACGCGCCCT
GACGGGCTTGTCTGCTCCCGGCATCCGCTTACAGACAAGCTGTGACCGTCTCCGGGAGCTGCATGTGTCA
GAGGTTTTCACCGTCATCACCGAAACGCGCGAGACGAAAGGGCCTCGTGATACGCCTATTTTTATAGGTT
AATGTCATGATAATAATGGTTTCTTAGACGTCAGGTGGCACTTTTCGGGGAAATGTGCGCGGAACCCCTA
TTTGTTTATTTTTCTAAATACATTCAAATATGTATCCGCTCATGAGACAATAACCCTGATAAATGCTTCA
ATAATATTGAAAAAGGAAGAGTATGAGTATTCAACATTTCCGTGTCGCCCTTATTCCCTTTTTTGCGGCA
TTTTGCCTTCCTGTTTTTGCTCACCCAGAAACGCTGGTGAAAGTAAAAGATGCTGAAGATCAGTTGGGTG
CACGAGTGGGTTACATCGAACTGGATCTCAACAGCGGTAAGATCCTTGAGAGTTTTCGCCCCGAAGAACG
TTTTCCAATGATGAGCACTTTTAAAGTTCTGCTATGTGGCGCGGTATTATCCCGTATTGACGCCGGGCAA
GAGCAACTCGGTCGCCGCATACACTATTCTCAGAATGACTTGGTTGAGTACTCACCAGTCACAGAAAAGC
ATCTTACGGATGGCATGACAGTAAGAGAATTATGCAGTGCTGCCATAACCATGAGTGATAACACTGCGGC
CAACTTACTTCTGACAACGATCGGAGGACCGAAGGAGCTAACCGCTTTTTTGCACAACATGGGGGATCAT
GTAACTCGCCTTGATCGTTGGGAACCGGAGCTGAATGAAGCCATACCAAACGACGAGCGTGACACCACGA
TGCCTGTAGCAATGGCAACAACGTTGCGCAAACTATTAACTGGCGAACTACTTACTCTAGCTTCCCGGCA
ACAATTAATAGACTGGATGGAGGCGGATAAAGTTGCAGGACCACTTCTGCGCTCGGCCCTTCCGGCTGGC
TGGTTTATTGCTGATAAATCTGGAGCCGGTGAGCGTGGAAGCCGCGGTATCATTGCAGCACTGGGGCCAG
ATGGTAAGCCCTCCCGTATCGTAGTTATCTACACGACGGGGAGTCAGGCAACTATGGATGAACGAAATAG
ACAGATCGCTGAGATAGGTGCCTCACTGATTAAGCATTGGTAACTGTCAGACCAAGTTTACTCATATATA
CTTTAGATTGATTTAAAACTTCATTTTTAATTTAAAAGGATCTAGGTGAAGATCCTTTTTGATAATCTCA
TGACCAAAATCCCTTAACGTGAGTTTTCGTTCCACTGAGCGTCAGACCCCGTAGAAAAGATCAAAGGATC
TTCTTGAGATCCTTTTTTTCTGCGCGTAATCTGCTGCTTGCAAACAAAAAAACCACCGCTACCAGCGGTG
GTTTGTTTGCCGGATCAAGAGCTACCAACTCTTTTTCCGAAGGTAACTGGCTTCAGCAGAGCGCAGATAC
CAAATACTGTTCTTCTAGTGTAGCCGTAGTTAGGCCACCACTTCAAGAACTCTGTAGCACCGCCTACATA
CCTCGCTCTGCTAATCCTGTTACCAGTGGCTGCTGCCAGTGGCGATAAGTCGTGTCTTACCGGGTTGGAC
TCAAGACGATAGTTACCGGATAAGGCGCAGCGGTCGGGCTGAACGGGGGGTTCGTGCACACAGCCCAGCT
TGGAGCGAACGACCTACACCGAACTGAGATACCTACAGCGTGAGCTATGAGAAAGCGCCACGCTTCCCGA
AGGGAGAAAGGCGGACAGGTATCCGGTAAGCGGCAGGGTCGGAACAGGAGAGCGCACGAGGGAGCTTCCA
GGGGGAAACGCCTGGTATCTTTATAGTCCTGTCGGGTTTCGCCACCTCTGACTTGAGCGTCGATTTTTGT
GATGCTCGTCAGGGGGGCGGAGCCTATGGAAAAACGCCAGCAACG
Features (pLannotate 1.2.2; 15 found; start..end, strand, type, name):
     60..87      +  repeat_region  AAV2 ITR (fragment): inverted terminal repeat of adeno-associated virus serotype 2 inverted
    116..143     +  repeat_region  AAV2 ITR (fragment): inverted terminal repeat of adeno-associated virus serotype 2 inverted
    612..2213    +  CDS            Cas9(N): N-terminal portion of Streptococcus pyogenes Cas9 (Zetsche et al., 2015)
   2214..2748    +  CDS            dCas9(C) (fragment): C-terminal portion of catalytically inactive Streptococcus pyogenes dCas9 carrying the N863A mutation (Zetsche et al., 2015)
   2718..3089    +  CDS            dnaE-N (fragment): DPO3A_SYNY3 - Experimental evidence at protein level: Swiss-Prot protein existence level 1. DNA polymerase III is a complex, multichain enzyme responsible for most of the replicative synthesis in bacteria. This DNA polymerase also exhibits 3' to 5' exonuclease activity. The alpha chain is the DNA polymerase (By similarity). From Synechocystis sp. (strain PCC 6803 / Kazusa).
   3087..3198    +  polyA_signal   bGH poly(A) signal: bovine growth hormone polyadenylation signal
   3338..3365    -  repeat_region  AAV2 ITR (fragment): inverted terminal repeat of adeno-associated virus serotype 2 inverted
   3394..3421    -  repeat_region  AAV2 ITR (fragment): inverted terminal repeat of adeno-associated virus serotype 2 inverted
   3437..3488    -  misc_feature   bom (fragment): basis of mobility region from pBR322
   3507..3962    +  rep_origin     f1 ori (sequence partly withheld): f1 bacteriophage origin of replication; arrow indicates direction of (+) strand synthesis
   3963..4012    -  misc_feature   bom (fragment): basis of mobility region from pBR322
   4114..4149    -  CDS            rop (fragment): Rop protein, which maintains plasmids at low copy number; rop
   4244..4348    +  promoter       AmpR promoter: bla
   4349..5209    +  CDS            AmpR: β-lactamase; bla; confers resistance to ampicillin, carbenicillin, and related antibiotics
   5380..5968    +  rep_origin     ori: high-copy-number ColE1/pMB1/pBR322/pUC origin of replication
