[The description below was written by a language model from this plasmid's Addgene catalogue record and pLannotate feature annotations shown in this document.]
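Description:
pAAV-PE2-N is an adeno-associated virus transfer plasmid that carries the N-terminal half of a split-intein version of the prime editor PE2. It is maintained in bacteria through a high-copy ColE1/pUC-type origin and selected with ampicillin via the β-lactamase gene and its native promoter. An f1 phage origin and small remnants of pBR322 bom and rop sequences are also present in the backbone. AAV2 inverted terminal repeat fragments are annotated on both sides of the expression cassette. These repeats are the cis elements that allow the intervening DNA to be replicated and packaged into AAV particles when helper functions are supplied.

Between the ITRs, the annotated open reading frame consists of Streptococcus pyogenes Cas9 sequence, detected as an N-terminal Cas9 portion followed directly by a short stretch of the downstream Cas9 region. This is fused at its end to a fragment matching the N-terminal DnaE split intein, and a bovine growth hormone polyadenylation signal terminates the transcript. The annotation's "dCas9" label reflects a database match, and the record does not otherwise specify the nuclease mutations. About 450 nt lie between the upstream ITR and the coding sequence, but no promoter is annotated there and the catalogue entry does not name one.

Full-length PE2 exceeds the AAV packaging capacity, so the editor is divided. The intein half on this fragment is designed to trans-splice with a complementary C-terminal fragment delivered from a partner vector, reconstituting the intact editor in co-transduced cells. The associated work concerns prime editing for allele correction and cancer modelling in adult mice.
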