Addgene plasmid #164909: pAAV-PE2-N
Purpose: Expresses the N-terminal split-intein fragment of PE2
Depositing lab: Wen Xue. Depositing organization: University of Massachusetts, Worcester. Publication: Improved prime editors enable pathogenic allele correction and cancer modelling in adult mice. Liu P, Liang SQ, Zheng C, Mintzer E, Zhao YG, Ponnienselvan K, Mir A, Sontheimer EJ, Gao G, Flotte TR, Wolfe SA, Xue W. Nat Commun. 2021 Apr 9;12(1):2121. doi: 10.1038/s41467-021-22295-w. PubMed 33837189.
Backbone
  Vector backbone: AAV
  Vector type: AAV
Growth in bacteria
  Bacterial resistance: Ampicillin, 100 μg/mL
  Growth temperature: 37°C
  Growth strain: NEB Stable
  Copy number: High Copy
Gene/Insert
  Gene/Insert name: PE2-N
Terms and licenses: Academic/Nonprofit Terms; Industry Terms: Not Available to Industry
Depositor comments: Please visit https://doi.org/10.1101/2020.12.15.422970 for bioRxiv preprint.
How to cite: pAAV-PE2-N was a gift from Wen Xue (Addgene plasmid # 164909 ; http://n2t.net/addgene:164909 ; RRID:Addgene_164909)
